>Addgene plasmid #74836 | pGWB454 | depositor full sequence | sequence record 141516 | pGWB454 sequence 12363 bps
TTTCACGCCCTTTTAAATATCCGATTATTCTAATAAACGCTCTTTTCTCTTAGGTTTACCCGCCAATATA
TCCTGTCAAACACTGATAGTTTAAACTGAAGGCGGGAAACGACAATCTGATCCAAGCTCAAGCTGCTCTA
GCATTCGCCATTCAGGCTGCGCAACTGTTGGGAAGGGCGATCGGTGCGGGCCTCTTCGCTATTACGCCAG
CTGGCGAAAGGGGGATGTGCTGCAAGGCGATTAAGTTGGGTAACGCCAGGGTTTTCCCAGTCACGACGTT
GTAAAACGACGGCCAGTGCCAAGCTTGCATGCCTGCAGGTCCCCAGATTAGCCTTTTCAATTTCAGAAAG
AATGCTAACCCACAGATGGTTAGAGAGGCTTACGCAGCAGGTCTCATCAAGACGATCTACCCGAGCAATA
ATCTCCAGGAAATCAAATACCTTCCCAAGAAGGTTAAAGATGCAGTCAAAAGATTCAGGACTAACTGCAT
CAAGAACACAGAGAAAGATATATTTCTCAAGATCAGAAGTACTATTCCAGTATGGACGATTCAAGGCTTG
CTTCACAAACCAAGGCAAGTAATAGAGATTGGAGTCTCTAAAAAGGTAGTTCCCACTGAATCAAAGGCCA
TGGAGTCAAAGATTCAAATAGAGGACCTAACAGAACTCGCCGTAAAGACTGGCGAACAGTTCATACAGAG
TCTCTTACGACTCAATGACAAGAAGAAAATCTTCGTCAACATGGTGGAGCACGACACACTTGTCTACTCC
AAAAATATCAAAGATACAGTCTCAGAAGACCAAAGGGCAATTGAGACTTTTCAACAAAGGGTAATATCCG
GAAACCTCCTCGGATTCCATTGCCCAGCTATCTGTCACTTTATTGTGAAGATAGTGGAAAAGGAAGGTGG
CTCCTACAAATGCCATCATTGCGATAAAGGAAAGGCCATCGTTGAAGATGCCTCTGCCGACAGTGGTCCC
AAAGATGGACCCCCACCCACGAGGAGCATCGTGGAAAAAGAAGACGTTCCAACCACGTCTTCAAAGCAAG
TGGATTGATGTGATATCTCCACTGACGTAAGGGATGACGCACAATCCCACTATCCTTCGCAAGACCCTTC
CTCTATATAAGGAAGTTCATTTCATTTGGAGAGAACACGGGGGACTCTAGAGTTATCAACAAGTTTGTAC
AAAAAAGCTGAACGAGAAACGTAAAATGATATAAATATCAATATATTAAATTAGATTTTGCATAAAAAAC
AGACTACATAATACTGTAAAACACAACATATCCAGTCACTATGGCGGCCCCTCGAGGGGCCGCATTAGGC
ACCCCAGGCTTTACACTTTATGCTTCCGGCTCGTATAATGTGTGGATTTTGAGTTAGGATCCGGCGAGAT
TTTCAGGAGCTAAGGAAGCTAAAATGGAGAAAAAAATCACTGGATATACCACCGTTGATATATCCCAATG
GCATCGTAAAGAACATTTTGAGGCATTTCAGTCAGTTGCTCAATGTACCTATAACCAGACCGTTCAGCTG
GATATTACGGCCTTTTTAAAGACCGTAAAGAAAAATAAGCACAAGTTTTATCCGGCCTTTATTCACATTC
TTGCCCGCCTGATGAATGCTCATCCGGAATTCCGTATGGCAATGAAAGACGGTGAGCTGGTGATATGGGA
TAGTGTTCACCCTTGTTACACCGTTTTCCATGAGCAAACTGAAACGTTTTCATCGCTCTGGAGTGAATAC
CACGACGATTTCCGGCAGTTTCTACACATATATTCGCAAGATGTGGCGTGTTACGGTGAAAACCTGGCCT
ATTTCCCTAAAGGGTTTATTGAGAATATGTTTTTCGTCTCAGCCAATCCCTGGGTGAGTTTCACCAGTTT
TGATTTAAACGTGGCCAATATGGACAACTTCTTCGCCCCCGTTTTCACCATGGGCAAATATTATACGCAA
GGCGACAAGGTGCTGATGCCGCTGGCGATTCAGGTTCATCATGCCGTCTGTGATGGCTTCCATGTCGGCA
GAATGCTTAATGAATTACAACAGTACTGCGATGAGTGGCAGGGCGGGGCGTAAAGATCTGGATCCGGCTT
ACTAAAAGCCAGATAACAGTATGCGTATTTGCGCGCTGATTTTTGCGGTATAAGAATATATACTGATATG
TATACCCGAAGTATGTCAAAAAGAGGTGTGCTATGAAGCAGCGTATTACAGTGACAGTTGACAGCGACAG
CTATCAGTTGCTCAAGGCATATATGATGTCAATATCTCCGGTCTGGTAAGCACAACCATGCAGAATGAAG
CCCGTCGTCTGCGTGCCGAACGCTGGAAAGCGGAAAATCAGGAAGGGATGGCTGAGGTCGCCCGGTTTAT
TGAAATGAACGGCTCTTTTGCTGACGAGAACAGGGACTGGTGAAATGCAGTTTAAGGTTTACACCTATAA
AAGAGAGAGCCGTTATCGTCTGTTTGTGGATGTACAGAGTGATATTATTGACACGCCCGGGCGACGGATG
GTGATCCCCCTGGCCAGTGCACGTCTGCTGTCAGATAAAGTCTCCCGTGAACTTTACCCGGTGGTGCATA
TCGGGGATGAAAGCTGGCGCATGATGACCACCGATATGGCCAGTGTGCCGGTCTCCGTTATCGGGGAAGA
AGTGGCTGATCTCAGCCACCGCGAAAATGACATCAAAAACGCCATTAACCTGATGTTCTGGGGAATATAA
ATGTCAGGCTCCCTTATACACAGCCAGTCTGCAGGTCGACCATAGTGACTGGATATGTTGTGTTTTACAG
TATTATGTAGTCTGTTTTTTATGCAAAATCTAATTTAATATATTGATATTTATATCATTTTACGTTTCTC
GTTCAGCTTTCTTGTACAAAGTGGTTGATAACAGCATGGCCTCCTCCGAGGACGTCATCAAGGAGTTCAT
GCGCTTCAAGGTGCGCATGGAGGGCTCCGTGAACGGCCACGAGTTCGAGATCGAGGGCGAGGGCGAGGGC
CGCCCCTACGAGGGCACCCAGACCGCCAAGCTGAAGGTGACCAAGGGCGGCCCCCTGCCCTTCGCCTGGG
ACATCCTGTCCCCTCAGTTCCAGTACGGCTCCAAGGCCTACGTGAAGCACCCCGCCGACATCCCCGACTA
CTTGAAGCTGTCCTTCCCCGAGGGCTTCAAGTGGGAGCGCGTGATGAACTTCGAGGACGGCGGCGTGGTG
ACCGTGACCCAGGACTCCTCCCTGCAGGACGGCGAGTTCATCTACAAGGTGAAGCTGCGCGGCACCAACT
TCCCCTCCGACGGCCCCGTAATGCAGAAGAAGACCATGGGCTGGGAGGCCTCCACCGAGCGGATGTACCC
CGAGGACGGCGCCCTGAAGGGCGAGATCAAGATGAGGCTGAAGCTGAAGGACGGCGGCCACTACGACGCC
GAGGTCAAGACCACCTACATGGCCAAGAAGCCCGTGCAGCTGCCCGGCGCCTACAAGACCGACATCAAGC
TGGACATCACCTCCCACAACGAGGACTACACCATCGTGGAACAGTACGAGCGCGCCGAGGGCCGCCACTC
CACCGGCGCCTAAGCTTAGAGCTCGAATTTCCCCGATCGTTCAAACATTTGGCAATAAAGTTTCTTAAGA
TTGAATCCTGTTGCCGGTCTTGCGATGATTATCATATAATTTCTGTTGAATTACGTTAAGCATGTAATAA
TTAACATGTAATGCATGACGTTATTTATGAGATGGGTTTTTATGATTAGAGTCCCGCAATTATACATTTA
ATACGCGATAGAAAACAAAATATAGCGCGCAAACTAGGATAAATTATCGCGCGCGGTGTCATCTATGTTA
CTAGATCGGGAATTGGTTCCGGAACCAATTCGTAATCATGGTCATAGCTGTTTCCTGTGTGAAATTGTTA
TCCGCTCACAATTCCACACAACATACGAGCCGGAAGCATAAAGTGTAAAGCCTGGGGTGCCTAATGAGTG
AGCTAACTCACATTAGGCTGAATTAGGCGCGCCTATTTCTGAATTCCCGATCTAGTAACATAGATGACAC
CGCGCGCGATAATTTATCCTAGTTTGCGCGCTATATTTTGTTTTCTATCGCGTATTAAATGTATAATTGC
GGGACTCTAATCATAAAAACCCATCTCATAAATAACGTCATGCATTACATGTTAATTATTACATGCTTAA
CGTAATTCAACAGAAATTATATGATAATCATCGCAAGACCGGCAACAGGATTCAATCTTAAGAAACTTTA
TTGCCAAATGTTTGAACGATCGGGGATCATCCGGGTCTGTGGCGGGAACTCCACGAAAATATCCGAACGC
AGCAAGATATCGCGGTGCATCTCGGTCTTGCCTGGGCAGTCGCCGCCGACGCCGTTGATGTGGACGCCGG
GCCCGATCATATTGTCGCTCAGGATCGTGGCGTTGTGCTTGTCGGCCGTTGCTGTCGTAATGATATCGGC
ACCTTCGACCGCCTGTTCCGCAGAGATCCCGTGGGCGAAGAACTCCAGCATGAGATCCCCGCGCTGGAGG
ATCATCCAGCCGGCGTCCCGGAAAACGATTCCGAAGCCCAACCTTTCATAGAAGGCGGCGGTGGAATCGA
AATCTCGTGATGGCAGGTTGGGCGTCGCTTGGTCGGTCATTTCGAACCCCAGAGTCCCGCTCAGAAGAAC
TCGTCAAGAAGGCGATAGAAGGCGATGCGCTGCGAATCGGGAGCGGCGATACCGTAAAGCACGAGGAAGC
GGTCAGCCCATTCGCCGCCAAGCTCTTCAGCAATATCACGGGTAGCCAACGCTATGTCCTGATAGCGGTC
CGCCACACCCAGCCGGCCACAGTCGATGAATCCAGAAAAGCGGCCATTTTCCACCATGATATTCGGCAAG
CAGGCATCGCCATGGGTCACGACGAGATCATCGCCGTCGGGCATGCGCGCCTTGAGCCTGGCGAACAGTT
CGGCTGGCGCGAGCCCCTGATGCTCTTCGTCCAGATCATCCTGATCGACAAGACCGGCTTCCATCCGAGT
ACGTGCTCGCTCGATGCGATGTTTCGCTTGGTGGTCGAATGGGCAGGTAGCCGGATCAAGCGTATGCAGC
CGCCGCATTGCATCAGCCATGATGGATACTTTCTCGGCAGGAGCAAGGTGAGATGACAGGAGATCCTGCC
CCGGCACTTCGCCCAATAGCAGCCAGTCCCTTCCCGCTTCAGTGACAACGTCGAGCACAGCTGCGCAAGG
AACGCCCGTCGTGGCCAGCCACGATAGCCGCGCTGCCTCGTCCTGCAGTTCATTCAGGGCACCGGACAGG
TCGGTCTTGACAAAAAGAACCGGGCGCCCCTGCGCTGACAGCCGGAACACGGCGGCATCAGAGCAGCCGA
TTGTCTGTTGTGCCCAGTCATAGCCGAATAGCCTCTCCACCCAAGCGGCCGGAGAACCTGCGTGCAATCC
ATCTTGTTCAATCATGCGAAACGATCCAGATCCGGTGCAGATTATTTGGATTGAGAGTGAATATGAGACT
CTAATTGGATACCGAGGGGAATTTATGGAACGTCAGTGGAGCATTTTTGACAAGAAATATTTGCTAGCTG
ATAGTGACCTTAGGCGACTTTTGAACGCGCAATAATGGTTTCTGACGTATGTGCTTAGCTCATTAAACTC
CAGAAACCCGCGGCTGAGTGGCTCCTTCAACGTTGCGGTTCTGTCAGTTCCAAACGTAAAACGGCTTGTC
CCGCGTCATCGGCGGGGGTCATAACGTGACTCCCTTAATTCTCCGCTCATGATGAATTCAGAAATAAATT
CAGCCTAATTCGGCGTTAATTCAGTACATTAAAAACGTCCGCAATGTGTTATTAAGTTGTCTAAGCGTCA
ATTTGTTTACACCACAATATATCCTGCCACCAGCCAGCCAACAGCTCCCCGACCGGCAGCTCGGCACAAA
ATCACCACTCGATACAGGCAGCCCATCAGTCCGGGACGGCGTCAGCGGGAGAGCCGTTGTAAGGCGGCAG
ACTTTGCTCATGTTACCGATGCTATTCGGAAGAACGGCAACTAAGCTGCCGGGTTTGAAACACGGATGAT
CTCGCGGAGGGTAGCATGTTGATTGTAACGATGACAGAGCGTTGCTGCCTGTGATCAATTCGGGCACGAA
CCCAGTGGACATAAGCCTGTTCGGTTCGTAAGCTGTAATGCAAGTAGCGTATGCGCTCACGCAACTGGTC
CAGAACCTTGACCGAACGCAGCGGTGGTAACGGCGCAGTGGCGGTTTTCATGGCTTGTTATGACTGTTTT
TTTGGGGTACAGTCTATGCCTCGGGCATCCAAGCAGCAAGCGCGTTACGCCGTGGGTCGATGTTTGATGT
TATGGAGCAGCAACGATGTTACGCAGCAGGGCAGTCGCCCTAAAACAAAGTTAAACATCATGGGGGAAGC
GGTGATCGCCGAAGTATCGACTCAACTATCAGAGGTAGTTGGCGTCATCGAGCGCCATCTCGAACCGACG
TTGCTGGCCGTACATTTGTACGGCTCCGCAGTGGATGGCGGCCTGAAGCCACACAGTGATATTGATTTGC
TGGTTACGGTGACCGTAAGGCTTGATGAAACAACGCGGCGAGCTTTGATCAACGACCTTTTGGAAACTTC
GGCTTCCCCTGGAGAGAGCGAGATTCTCCGCGCTGTAGAAGTCACCATTGTTGTGCACGACGACATCATT
CCGTGGCGTTATCCAGCTAAGCGCGAACTGCAATTTGGAGAATGGCAGCGCAATGACATTCTTGCAGGTA
TCTTCGAGCCAGCCACGATCGACATTGATCTGGCTATCTTGCTGACAAAAGCAAGAGAACATAGCGTTGC
CTTGGTAGGTCCAGCGGCGGAGGAACTCTTTGATCCGGTTCCTGAACAGGATCTATTTGAGGCGCTAAAT
GAAACCTTAACGCTATGGAACTCGCCGCCCGACTGGGCTGGCGATGAGCGAAATGTAGTGCTTACGTTGT
CCCGCATTTGGTACAGCGCAGTAACCGGCAAAATCGCGCCGAAGGATGTCGCTGCCGACTGGGCAATGGA
GCGCCTGCCGGCCCAGTATCAGCCCGTCATACTTGAAGCTAGACAGGCTTATCTTGGACAAGAAGAAGAT
CGCTTGGCCTCGCGCGCAGATCAGTTGGAAGAATTTGTCCACTACGTGAAAGGCGAGATCACCAAGGTAG
TCGGCAAATAATGTCTAGCTAGAAATTCGTTCAAGCCGACGCCGCTTCGCGGCGCGGCTTAACTCAAGCG
TTAGATGCACTAAGCACATAATTGCTCACAGCCAAACTATCAGGTCAAGTCTGCTTTTATTATTTTTAAG
CGTGCATAATAAGCCCTACACAAATTGGGAGATATATCATGCATGACCAAAATCCCTTAACGTGAGTTTT
CGTTCCACTGAGCGTCAGACCCCGTAGAAAAGATCAAAGGATCTTCTTGAGATCCTTTTTTTCTGCGCGT
AATCTGCTGCTTGCAAACAAAAAAACCACCGCTACCAGCGGTGGTTTGTTTGCCGGATCAAGAGCTACCA
ACTCTTTTTCCGAAGGTAACTGGCTTCAGCAGAGCGCAGATACCAAATACTGTCCTTCTAGTGTAGCCGT
AGTTAGGCCACCACTTCAAGAACTCTGTAGCACCGCCTACATACCTCGCTCTGCTAATCCTGTTACCAGT
GGCTGCTGCCAGTGGCGATAAGTCGTGTCTTACCGGGTTGGACTCAAGACGATAGTTACCGGATAAGGCG
CAGCGGTCGGGCTGAACGGGGGGTTCGTGCACACAGCCCAGCTTGGAGCGAACGACCTACACCGAACTGA
GATACCTACAGCGTGAGCTATGAGAAAGCGCCACGCTTCCCGAAGGGAGAAAGGCGGACAGGTATCCGGT
AAGCGGCAGGGTCGGAACAGGAGAGCGCACGAGGGAGCTTCCAGGGGGAAACGCCTGGTATCTTTATAGT
CCTGTCGGGTTTCGCCACCTCTGACTTGAGCGTCGATTTTTGTGATGCTCGTCAGGGGGGCGGAGCCTAT
GGAAAAACGCCAGCAACGCGGCCTTTTTACGGTTCCTGGCCTTTTGCTGGCCTTTTGCTCACATGTTCTT
TCCTGCGTTATCCCCTGATTCTGTGGATAACCGTATTACCGCCTTTGAGTGAGCTGATACCGCTCGCCGC
AGCCGAACGACCGAGCGCAGCGAGTCAGTGAGCGAGGAAGCGGAAGAGCGCCTGATGCGGTATTTTCTCC
TTACGCATCTGTGCGGTATTTCACACCGCATATGGTGCACTCTCAGTACAATCTGCTCTGATGCCGCATA
GTTAAGCCAGTATACACTCCGCTATCGCTACGTGACTGGGTCATGGCTGCGCCCCGACACCCGCCAACAC
CCGCTGACGCGCCCTGACGGGCTTGTCTGCTCCCGGCATCCGCTTACAGACAAGCTGTGACCGTCTCCGG
GAGCTGCATGTGTCAGAGGTTTTCACCGTCATCACCGAAACGCGCGAGGCAGGGTGCCTTGATGTGGGCG
CCGGCGGTCGAGTGGCGACGGCGCGGCTTGTCCGCGCCCTGGTAGATTGCCTGGCCGTAGGCCAGCCATT
TTTGAGCGGCCAGCGGCCGCGATAGGCCGACGCGAAGCGGCGGGGCGTAGGGAGCGCAGCGACCGAAGGG
TAGGCGCTTTTTGCAGCTCTTCGGCTGTGCGCTGGCCAGACAGTTATGCACAGGCCAGGCGGGTTTTAAG
AGTTTTAATAAGTTTTAAAGAGTTTTAGGCGGAAAAATCGCCTTTTTTCTCTTTTATATCAGTCACTTAC
ATGTGTGACCGGTTCCCAATGTACGGCTTTGGGTTCCCAATGTACGGGTTCCGGTTCCCAATGTACGGCT
TTGGGTTCCCAATGTACGTGCTATCCACAGGAAAGAGACCTTTTCGACCTTTTTCCCCTGCTAGGGCAAT
TTGCCCTAGCATCTGCTCCGTACATTAGGAACCGGCGGATGCTTCGCCCTCGATCAGGTTGCGGTAGCGC
ATGACTAGGATCGGGCCAGCCTGCCCCGCCTCCTCCTTCAAATCGTACTCCGGCAGGTCATTTGACCCGA
TCAGCTTGCGCACGGTGAAACAGAACTTCTTGAACTCTCCGGCGCTGCCACTGCGTTCGTAGATCGTCTT
GAACAACCATCTGGCTTCTGCCTTGCCTGCGGCGCGGCGTGCCAGGCGGTAGAGAAAACGGCCGATGCCG
GGATCGATCAAAAAGTAATCGGGGTGAACCGTCAGCACGTCCGGGTTCTTGCCTTCTGTGATCTCGCGGT
ACATCCAATCAGCTAGCTCGATCTCGATGTACTCCGGCCGCCCGGTTTCGCTCTTTACGATCTTGTAGCG
GCTAATCAAGGCTTCACCCTCGGATACCGTCACCAGGCGGCCGTTCTTGGCCTTCTTCGTACGCTGCATG
GCAACGTGCGTGGTGTTTAACCGAATGCAGGTTTCTACCAGGTCGTCTTTCTGCTTTCCGCCATCGGCTC
GCCGGCAGAACTTGAGTACGTCCGCAACGTGTGGACGGAACACGCGGCCGGGCTTGTCTCCCTTCCCTTC
CCGGTATCGGTTCATGGATTCGGTTAGATGGGAAACCGCCATCAGTACCAGGTCGTAATCCCACACACTG
GCCATGCCGGCCGGCCCTGCGGAAACCTCTACGTGCCCGTCTGGAAGCTCGTAGCGGATCACCTCGCCAG
CTCGTCGGTCACGCTTCGACAGACGGAAAACGGCCACGTCCATGATGCTGCGACTATCGCGGGTGCCCAC
GTCATAGAGCATCGGAACGAAAAAATCTGGTTGCTCGTCGCCCTTGGGCGGCTTCCTAATCGACGGCGCA
CCGGCTGCCGGCGGTTGCCGGGATTCTTTGCGGATTCGATCAGCGGCCGCTTGCCACGATTCACCGGGGC
GTGCTTCTGCCTCGATGCGTTGCCGCTGGGCGGCCTGCGCGGCCTTCAACTTCTCCACCAGGTCATCACC
CAGCGCCGCGCCGATTTGTACCGGGCCGGATGGTTTGCGACCGCTCACGCCGATTCCTCGGGCTTGGGGG
TTCCAGTGCCATTGCAGGGCCGGCAGACAACCCAGCCGCTTACGCCTGGCCAACCGCCCGTTCCTCCACA
CATGGGGCATTCCACGGCGTCGGTGCCTGGTTGTTCTTGATTTTCCATGCCGCCTCCTTTAGCCGCTAAA
ATTCATCTACTCATTTATTCATTTGCTCATTTACTCTGGTAGCTGCGCGATGTATTCAGATAGCAGCTCG
GTAATGGTCTTGCCTTGGCGTACCGCGTACATCTTCAGCTTGGTGTGATCCTCCGCCGGCAACTGAAAGT
TGACCCGCTTCATGGCTGGCGTGTCTGCCAGGCTGGCCAACGTTGCAGCCTTGCTGCTGCGTGCGCTCGG
ACGGCCGGCACTTAGCGTGTTTGTGCTTTTGCTCATTTTCTCTTTACCTCATTAACTCAAATGAGTTTTG
ATTTAATTTCAGCGGCCAGCGCCTGGACCTCGCGGGCAGCGTCGCCCTCGGGTTCTGATTCAAGAACGGT
TGTGCCGGCGGCGGCAGTGCCTGGGTAGCTCACGCGCTGCGTGATACGGGACTCAAGAATGGGCAGCTCG
TACCCGGCCAGCGCCTCGGCAACCTCACCGCCGATGCGCGTGCCTTTGATCGCCCGCGACACGACAAAGG
CCGCTTGTAGCCTTCCATCCGTGACCTCAATGCGCTGCTTAACCAGCTCCACCAGGTCGGCGGTGGCCCA
TATGTCGTAAGGGCTTGGCTGCACCGGAATCAGCACGAAGTCGGCTGCCTTGATCGCGGACACAGCCAAG
TCCGCCGCCTGGGGCGCTCCGTCGATCACTACGAAGTCGCGCCGGCCGATGGCCTTCACGTCGCGGTCAA
TCGTCGGGCGGTCGATGCCGACAACGGTTAGCGGTTGATCTTCCCGCACGGCCGCCCAATCGCGGGCACT
GCCCTGGGGATCGGAATCGACTAACAGAACATCGGCCCCGGCGAGTTGCAGGGCGCGGGCTAGATGGGTT
GCGATGGTCGTCTTGCCTGACCCGCCTTTCTGGTTAAGTACAGCGATAACCTTCATGCGTTCCCCTTGCG
TATTTGTTTATTTACTCATCGCATCATATACGCAGCGACCGCATGACGCAAGCTGTTTTACTCAAATACA
CATCACCTTTTTAGACGGCGGCGCTCGGTTTCTTCAGCGGCCAAGCTGGCCGGCCAGGCCGCCAGCTTGG
CATCAGACAAACCGGCCAGGATTTCATGCAGCCGCACGGTTGAGACGTGCGCGGGCGGCTCGAACACGTA
CCCGGCCGCGATCATCTCCGCCTCGATCTCTTCGGTAATGAAAAACGGTTCGTCCTGGCCGTCCTGGTGC
GGTTTCATGCTTGTTCCTCTTGGCGTTCATTCTCGGCGGCCGCCAGGGCGTCGGCCTCGGTCAATGCGTC
CTCACGGAAGGCACCGCGCCGCCTGGCCTCGGTGGGCGTCACTTCCTCGCTGCGCTCAAGTGCGCGGTAC
AGGGTCGAGCGATGCACGCCAAGCAGTGCAGCCGCCTCTTTCACGGTGCGGCCTTCCTGGTCGATCAGCT
CGCGGGCGTGCGCGATCTGTGCCGGGGTGAGGGTAGGGCGGGGGCCAAACTTCACGCCTCGGGCCTTGGC
GGCCTCGCGCCCGCTCCGGGTGCGGTCGATGATTAGGGAACGCTCGAACTCGGCAATGCCGGCGAACACG
GTCAACACCATGCGGCCGGCCGGCGTGGTGGTGTCGGCCCACGGCTCTGCCAGGCTACGCAGGCCCGCGC
CGGCCTCCTGGATGCGCTCGGCAATGTCCAGTAGGTCGCGGGTGCTGCGGGCCAGGCGGTCTAGCCTGGT
CACTGTCACAACGTCGCCAGGGCGTAGGTGGTCAAGCATCCTGGCCAGCTCCGGGCGGTCGCGCCTGGTG
CCGGTGATCTTCTCGGAAAACAGCTTGGTGCAGCCGGCCGCGTGCAGTTCGGCCCGTTGGTTGGTCAAGT
CCTGGTCGTCGGTGCTGACGCGGGCATAGCCCAGCAGGCCAGCGGCGGCGCTCTTGTTCATGGCGTAATG
TCTCCGGTTCTAGTCGCAAGTATTCTACTTTATGCGACTAAAACACGCGACAAGAAAACGCCAGGAAAAG
GGCAGGGCGGCAGCCTGTCGCGTAACTTAGGACTTGTGCGACATGTCGTTTTCAGAAGACGGCTGCACTG
AACGTCAGAAGCCGACTGCACTATAGCAGCGGAGGGGTTGGATCAAAGTACTTTGATCCCGAGGGGAACC
CTGTGGTTGGCATGCACATACAAATGGACGAACGGATAAACCT
Features (pLannotate 1.2.2; 32 found; start..end, strand, type, name):
     54..78      -  misc_feature   RB T-DNA repeat: right border repeat from nopaline C58 T-DNA
    144..298     -  CDS            lacZα (fragment): LacZα fragment of β-galactosidase; lacZ fragment
    301..321     -  misc_feature   MCS (fragment): pUC18/19 multiple cloning site
    812..1153    +  promoter       CaMV 35S promoter: strong constitutive promoter from cauliflower mosaic virus
   1179..1303    +  protein_bind   attR1: mutant version of attR; recombination site for the Gateway® LR reaction LR Clonase™
   1340..1370    +  promoter       lac UV5 promoter: E. coli lac promoter with an "up" mutation
   1395..1423    +  promoter       cat promoter (fragment): promoter of the E. coli cat gene encoding chloramphenicol acetyltransferase
   1424..2083    +  CDS            CmR: chloramphenicol acetyltransferase; cat; confers resistance to chloramphenicol
   2262..2420    +  CDS            ccdA (fragment): CCDA_ECO57 - Also known as H, letA. Experimental evidence at protein level: Swiss-Prot protein existence level 1. Antitoxin component of a type II toxin-antitoxin (TA) system which inhibits the post-segregational killing (PSK) of plasmid-free cells, also referred to as a plasmid addiction system. Binds to and blocks the activity of CcdB; will also remove bound CcdB protein from the CcdB-GyrA complex by forming a CcdA-CcdB complex, a process termed rejuvenation. Functions as a transcriptional corepressor for the ccdAB operon, repression also requires CcdB (By similarity). From Escherichia coli
   2425..2727    +  CDS            ccdB: CCDB_ECOLI - Also known as G, letB, letD. Experimental evidence at protein level: Swiss-Prot protein existence level 1. Toxic component of a type II toxin-antitoxin (TA) system, functioning in plasmid maintainence. Responsible for the post- segregational killing (PSK) of plasmid-free cells, also referred to as a plasmid addiction system. Half-life of over 2 hours. Cell killing by CcdB is accompanied by filamentation, defects in chromosome and plasmid segregation, defects in cell division, formation of anucleate cells, decreased DNA synthesis and plasmid loss. Interferes with the activity of DN
   2771..2895    -  protein_bind   attR2: mutant version of attR; recombination site for the Gateway® LR reaction LR Clonase™
   2906..3583    +  CDS            mRFP1: monomeric derivative of DsRed (Campbell et al., 2002) mammalian codon-optimized
   3605..3857    +  terminator     NOS terminator: nopaline synthase terminator and poly(A) signal
   3913..3935    -  protein_bind   lac operator (fragment): The lac repressor binds to the lac operator to inhibit transcription in E. coli. This inhibition can be relieved by adding lactose or isopropyl-β-D-thiogalactopyranoside (IPTG). lac repressor encoded by lacI
   3939..3969    -  promoter       lac promoter: promoter for the E. coli lac operon
   3984..4005    -  protein_bind   CAP binding site: CAP binding activates transcription in the presence of cAMP. E. coli catabolite activator protein
   4039..4291    -  terminator     NOS terminator: nopaline synthase terminator and poly(A) signal
   4298..4504    -  CDS            ocd (fragment): OCD_AGRFC - Experimental evidence at protein level: Swiss-Prot protein existence level 1. Catalyzes the conversion of L-ornithine into L-proline with release of ammonia. Is involved in the utilization of nopaline, a catabolic pathway that proceeds through L-arginine and L-ornithine to L-proline. Nopaline is a predominant opine in plant cells transformed with Ti plasmid pTiC58. From Agrobacterium fabrum (strain C58 / ATCC 33970) (Agrobacterium tumefaciens (strain C58)).
   4511..4660    -  CDS            ble (fragment): BLE_KLEPN - Experimental evidence at protein level: Swiss-Prot protein existence level 1. Binding protein with a strong affinity to the bleomycin family of antibiotics. Binds to CL990; an antimitotic-antibiotic compound. From Klebsiella pneumoniae.
   4681..5475    -  CDS            NeoR/KanR: aminoglycoside phosphotransferase from Tn5; aph(3')-II (or nptII); confers resistance to neomycin, kanamycin, and G418 (Geneticin®)
   5496..5679    -  promoter       NOS promoter: nopaline synthase promoter NOS promoter
   5885..5909    -  misc_feature   LB T-DNA repeat: left border repeat from nopaline C58 T-DNA
   6168..6191    +  promoter       Pc promoter (fragment): intI1 (promoter lies within the coding sequence); class 1 integron promoter
   6367..6423    +  CDS            GmR (fragment): gentamycin acetyltransferase; aacC1; confers resistance to gentamycin
   6434..7221    +  CDS            SmR (fragment): aminoglycoside adenylyltransferase (Murphy, 1985); aadA; confers resistance to spectinomycin and streptomycin
   7467..8055    +  rep_origin     ori: high-copy-number ColE1/pMB1/pBR322/pUC origin of replication
   8241..8381    -  misc_feature   bom: basis of mobility region from pBR322
   8483..8522    -  CDS            rop (fragment): Rop protein, which maintains plasmids at low copy number; rop
   8725..8919    -  rep_origin     pVS1 oriV: origin of replication for the Pseudomonas plasmid pVS1 (Heeb et al., 2000)
   8985..10058   -  CDS            pVS1 RepA: replication protein from the Pseudomonas plasmid pVS1 (Heeb et al., 2000)
  10487..11116   -  CDS            pVS1 StaA: stability protein from the Pseudomonas plasmid pVS1 (Heeb et al., 2000)
  11676..12077   -  CDS            Y4CG_SINFN (fragment): Protein inferred from homology: Swiss-Prot protein existence level 3. From Sinorhizobium fredii (strain NBRC 101917 / NGR234).
