[The description below was written by a language model from this plasmid's Addgene catalogue record and pLannotate feature annotations shown in this document.]
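Description:
pGWB454 is an empty Gateway destination binary vector for plant expression, built on the pPZP221 backbone and intended for Agrobacterium-mediated transfer of a T-DNA into plants. The annotated sequence is about 12.4 kb. Outside the T-DNA borders it carries a ColE1/pBR322-type origin with the bom mobilisation region for replication in E. coli, and the pVS1 oriV with RepA and StaA for stable maintenance in Agrobacterium. Bacterial selection relies on the aadA spectinomycin/streptomycin resistance gene in the backbone. The unrecombined vector additionally confers chloramphenicol resistance through the Gateway cassette. Because that cassette encodes the CcdB toxin, the empty vector is propagated in a ccdB-tolerant strain.

Between the nopaline-type right and left border repeats, a CaMV 35S promoter drives an attR1–CmR–ccdB–attR2 cassette, followed directly by the mRFP1 coding sequence and a NOS terminator. An LR recombination with an entry clone replaces the CmR/ccdB segment with the gene of interest. If that open reading frame lacks a stop codon and is in frame, the result is a constitutively expressed protein carrying a C-terminal monomeric red fluorescent protein tag. Loss of ccdB provides counter-selection against non-recombined plasmid in standard E. coli strains. Near the left border, a NOS promoter:NPTII:NOS terminator unit, inserted in place of the original gentamycin marker of pPZP221, gives kanamycin selection of transformed plant tissue. Only short remnants of the gentamycin gene, lacZα and the lac promoter region remain. The vector is suited to making mRFP fusions for transgenic analysis in plants, such as following protein localisation.
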