Addgene plasmid #74836: pGWB454
Purpose: (Empty Backbone) Gateway cloning compatible binary vector for C-terminal fusion with mRFP (CaMV35S promoter).
Depositing lab: Tsuyoshi Nakagawa. Depositing organization: Shimane University. Publication: Improved Gateway binary vectors: high-performance vectors for creation of fusion constructs in transgenic analysis of plants. Nakagawa T, Suzuki T, Murata S, Nakamura S, Hino T, Maeo K, Tabata R, Kawai T, Tanaka K, Niwa Y, Watanabe Y, Nakamura K, Kimura T, Ishiguro S. Biosci Biotechnol Biochem. 2007 Aug;71(8):2095-100. Epub 2007 Aug 7. 10.1271/bbb.70216 PubMed 17690442.
Backbone
  Vector backbone: pPZP221
  Backbone manufacturer: Hajdukiewicz P., Svab Z. and Maliga P.
  Backbone size (bp): 8500
  Modifications to backbone: gentamycin-resistant marker was removed and kanamycin-resistant marker (NOS promoter:NPTII:NOS terminator) was inserted.
  Vector type: Plant Expression
  Promoter: CaMV35S
  Selectable markers: Kanamycin
Growth in bacteria
  Bacterial resistance: Chloramphenicol and Spectinomycin, 25 & 50 μg/mL
  Growth temperature: 37°C
  Growth strain: ccdB Survival
  Copy number: High Copy
Gene/Insert
  Cloning method: Gateway Cloning
Terms and licenses: Academic/Nonprofit Terms; Industry Terms: Not Available to Industry
How to cite: pGWB454 was a gift from Tsuyoshi Nakagawa (Addgene plasmid # 74836 ; http://n2t.net/addgene:74836 ; RRID:Addgene_74836)
