>Addgene plasmid #74836 | pGWB454 | addgene partial sequence | sequence record 162873 | ccdB-Fwd 5'-GCATGATGACCACCGATATG-3'
GGCTGATCTCAGCCACCGCGAAAATGACATCAAAAACGCCATTAACCTGATGTTCTGGGGAATATAAATG
TCAGGCTCCCTTATACACAGCCAGTCTGCAGGTCGACCATAGTGACTGGATATGTTGTGTTTTACAGTAT
TATGTAGTCTGTTTTTTATGCAAAATCTAATTTAATATATTGATATTTATATCATTTTACGTTTCTCGTT
CAGCTTTCTTGTACAAAGTGGTTGATAACAGCATGGCCTCCTCCGAGGACGTCATCAAGGAGTTCATGCG
CTTCAAGGTGCGCATGGAGGGCTCCGTGAACGGCCACGAGTTCGAGATCGAGGGCGAGGGCGAGGGCCGC
CCCTACGAGGGCACCCAGACCGCCAAGCTGAAGGTGACCAAGGGCGGCCCCCTGCCCTTCGCCTGGGACA
TCCTGTCCCCTCAGTTCCAGTACGGCTCCAAGGCCTACGTGAAGCACCCCGCCGACATCCCCGACTACTT
GAAGCTGTCCTTCCCCGAGGGCTTCAAGTGGGAGCGCGTGATGAACTTCGAGGACGGCGGCGTGGTGACC
GTGACCCAGGACTCCTCCCTGCAGGACGGCGAGTTCATCTACAAGGTGAAGCTGCGCGGCACCAACTTCC
CCTCCGACGGCCCCGTAATGCAGAAGAAGACCATGGGCTGGGAGGCCTCCACCGAGCGGATGTACCCCGA
GGACGGCGCCCTGAAGGGCGAGATCAAGATGAGGCTGAAGCTGAAGGACGGCGGCCACTACGACGCCGAG
GTCAAGACCACCTACATGGCCAAGAAGCCCGTGCAGCTGCCCGGCGCCTACAAGACCGACATCAAGCTGG
ACATCACCTCCCACAACGAGGACTACACCATCGTGGAACAGTACGAGCGCGC
